>Addgene plasmid #22794 | p-miR-Report + WT miR-181 BS in GATA6 3UTR | depositor partial sequence | sequence record 10435 | Author sequence
CTAGTCAGCATTTTTTATAATGAATGTAA
