>Addgene plasmid #22794 | p-miR-Report + WT miR-181 BS in GATA6 3UTR | addgene partial sequence | sequence record 28636 | 22794 with M13pUC-fwd
CGGCCGCATACAAAAACCAACACACAGATCCAATGAAAATAAAAGATCCTTTATTAAGCTTTACATTCAT
TATAAAAAATGCTGACTAGTGCGCAGCTTTCATCACTCGAGCAATTTGGACTTTCCGCCCTTCTTGGCCT
TTATGAGGATCTCTCTGATTTTTCTTGCGTCGAGTTTTCCGGTAAGACCTTTCGGTACTTCGTCCACAAA
CACAACTCCTCCGCGCAACTTTTTCGCGGTTGTTACTTGACTGGCGACGTAATCCACGATCTCTTTTTCC
GTCATCGTCTTTCCGTGCTCCAAAACAACAACGGCGGCGGGAAGTTCACCGGCGTCATCGTCGGGAAGAC
CTGCCACGCCCGCGTCGAAGATGTTGGGGTGTTGTAACAATATCGATTCCAATTCAGCGGGGGCCACCTG
ATATCCTTTGTATTTAATTAAAGACTTCAAGCGGTCAACTATGAAGAAGTGTTCGTCTTCGTCCCAGTAA
GCTATGTCTCCAGAATGTAGCCATCCATCCTTGTCAATCAAGGCGTTGGTCGCTTCCGGATTGTTTACAT
AACCGGACATAATCATAGGTCCTCTGACACATAATTCGCCTCTCTGATTAACGCCCAGCGTTTTCCCGGT
ATCCAGATCCACAACCTTCGCTTCAAAAAATG
