[The description below was written by a language model from this plasmid's Addgene catalogue record.]
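Description:
p-miR-Report + WT miR-181 BS in GATA6 3UTR is a luciferase reporter plasmid built on the commercial p-miR-Report backbone (Ambion; about 6.5 kb without insert), a vector designed for testing microRNA target sites. It is maintained in E. coli as a high-copy plasmid under ampicillin selection. No feature table accompanies the record, so the promoter driving luciferase, the origin of replication and any mammalian selection marker are not stated.

The insert is a very short (29 bp) human sequence corresponding to the wild-type miR-181 binding site from the 3′ untranslated region of GATA6 (GATA binding protein 6). It was cloned by restriction digestion between SpeI and HindIII sites, both of which remain intact. In miRNA reporter vectors of this type, the candidate target sequence is placed downstream of the luciferase coding region so that it acts as part of the reporter transcript's 3′ UTR. If the microRNA recognises the site, the transcript is translationally repressed or destabilised and luciferase activity falls.

The construct is therefore suited to testing whether miR-181 directly targets GATA6 through this site, typically by co-introducing the reporter with miR-181 mimics or inhibitors into cultured cells and measuring luciferase output. The "wild-type" designation suggests it is meant to be compared with a counterpart carrying a mutated site, though the record does not describe one. The associated study identified miR-181 as an important factor in EpCAM-positive hepatic cancer stem cells, which is the context in which this GATA6 target site was examined.
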