Addgene plasmid #22794: p-miR-Report + WT miR-181 BS in GATA6 3UTR
Depositing lab: Xin Wang. Depositing organization: National Cancer Institute (NCI). Publication: Identification of microRNA-181 by genome-wide screening as a critical player in EpCAM-positive hepatic cancer stem cells. Ji J, Yamashita T, Budhu A, Forgues M, Jia HL, Li C, Deng C, Wauthier E, Reid LM, Ye QH, Qin LX, Yang W, Wang HY, Tang ZY, Croce CM, Wang XW. Hepatology. 2009 Aug . 50(2):472-80. 10.1002/hep.22989 PubMed 19585654.
Backbone
  Vector backbone: p-miR-Report
  Backbone manufacturer: Ambion
  Backbone size w/o insert (bp): 6470
  Vector type: Luciferase
Growth in bacteria
  Bacterial resistance: Ampicillin, 100 μg/mL
  Growth temperature: 37°C
  Growth strain: DH5alpha
  Growth instructions: DH5alpha
  Copy number: High Copy
Gene/Insert
  Gene/Insert name: Wild-type miR-181 Binding Site in GATA binding protein 6 3 Untranslated Region (alt names: WT miR-181 BS in GATA6 3UTR; WT GATA6)
  Species: H. sapiens (human)
  Insert size (bp): 29
  Entrez Gene: GATA6
  Cloning method: Restriction Enzyme; 5′ cloning site SpeI (not destroyed); 3′ cloning site HindIII (not destroyed)
  Sequencing primers: 5′ AGGCGATTAAGTTGGGTA; 3′ ATTGCAACGATTTAGGTG
Terms and licenses: Academic/Nonprofit Terms; Industry Terms: Not Available to Industry
How to cite: p-miR-Report + WT miR-181 BS in GATA6 3UTR was a gift from Xin Wang (Addgene plasmid # 22794 ; http://n2t.net/addgene:22794 ; RRID:Addgene_22794)
